Addgene plasmid #132187: pDONR221_SLC9A7
Purpose: Gateway entry clone with codon-optimized ORF sequence for subcloning into custom expression vectors
Depositing lab: RESOLUTE Consortium & Giulio Superti-Furga. Depositing organization: CeMM Research Center for Molecular Medicine. Publication: The RESOLUTE consortium: unlocking SLC transporters for drug discovery. Superti-Furga G, Lackner D, Wiedmer T, Ingles-Prieto A, Barbosa B, Girardi E, Goldmann U, Gurtl B, Klavins K, Klimek C, Lindinger S, Lineiro-Retes E, Muller AC, Onstein S, Redinger G, Reil D, Sedlyarov V, Wolf G, Crawford M, Everley R, ... Steppan CM. Nat Rev Drug Discov. 2020 Jul;19(7):429-430. doi: 10.1038/d41573-020-00056-6. PubMed 32265506.
Backbone
  Vector backbone: pDONR221
  Backbone manufacturer: Thermo Fisher Scientific
  Backbone size w/o insert (bp): 2550
  Vector type: Mammalian Expression
Growth in bacteria
  Bacterial resistance: Kanamycin, 50 μg/mL
  Growth temperature: 37°C
  Growth strain: Stbl3
  Copy number: High Copy
Gene/Insert
  Gene/Insert name: SLC9A7 (alt name: NHE7)
  Species: H. sapiens (human)
  Insert size (bp): 2175
  Entrez Gene: SLC9A7 (a.k.a. NHE7, SLC9A6)
  Cloning method: Gateway Cloning
  Sequencing primers: 5′ M13-fwd; 3′ M13-rev
Terms and licenses: Academic/Nonprofit Terms; Industry Terms
Depositor comments: For more information on the full Resolute plasmid collection, please see www.addgene.org/depositor-collections/re-solute/. Please provide your feedback on this plasmid to the RESOLUTE consortium by filling out their RESOLUTE repository feedback form: https://forms.office.com/Pages/ResponsePage.aspx?id=0e05yklzmkS7rjFGQL4N7z4feCLQvEJAmVcOCM_u885UN1JJRko0Ukg4TVQwNTZLOUxPQVJWT1NHUCQlQCN0PWcu
How to cite: pDONR221_SLC9A7 was a gift from RESOLUTE Consortium & Giulio Superti-Furga (Addgene plasmid # 132187 ; http://n2t.net/addgene:132187 ; RRID:Addgene_132187)
