[The description below was written by a language model from this plasmid's Addgene catalogue record and pLannotate feature annotations shown in this document.]
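Description:
pDONR221_SLC9A7 is a Gateway entry clone built on the pDONR221 backbone, carrying a codon-optimized open reading frame for human SLC9A7 (also known as NHE7). SLC9A7 is a solute carrier that mediates electroneutral exchange of protons for sodium and potassium ions across endomembranes and may contribute to regulating Golgi volume and pH. The plasmid is about 4.7 kb in the sequenced record, with a 2,175 bp insert. It is maintained in E. coli at high copy through a ColE1/pUC-type origin of replication and selected with kanamycin through an aminoglycoside phosphotransferase (KanR) gene.

The ORF is flanked directly by attL1 and attL2, the recombination sites used in the Gateway LR reaction. This arrangement allows the coding sequence to be transferred directionally, in a single recombination step, into any attR-containing destination vector. Although the catalogue lists the vector type as mammalian expression, the feature table shows no eukaryotic promoter or polyadenylation signal around the insert, so expression in cells depends on the destination vector chosen. Upstream of attL1 lie the rrnB T1 and T2 terminators, which insulate the insert from read-through transcription from the backbone in bacteria. A T7 promoter sits just beyond attL2, oriented back toward the insert. The short lacI and lacZα fragments are annotated backbone remnants with no evident functional role, and the M13 priming sites listed for sequencing flank the cassette. The plasmid belongs to a large consortium collection of solute carrier clones and serves as a source of the SLC9A7 ORF for subcloning into custom expression vectors for transporter research.
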