Features (pLannotate 1.2.2; 10 found; start..end, strand, type, name):
    121..213     +  CDS            lacI (fragment): lac repressor; lacI; The lac repressor binds to the lac operator to inhibit transcription in E. coli. This inhibition can be relieved by adding lactose or isopropyl-β-D-thiogalactopyranoside (IPTG).
    268..295     -  terminator     rrnB T2 terminator: transcription terminator T2 from the E. coli rrnB gene
    427..470     +  terminator     rrnB T1 terminator: Escherichia coli rrnB; transcription terminator T1 from the E. coli rrnB gene
    517..553     -  CDS            lacZα (fragment): LacZα fragment of β-galactosidase; lacZ fragment
    569..668     +  protein_bind   attL1: mutant version of attL; recombination site for the Gateway® LR reaction LR Clonase™
    674..2848    +  CDS            SLC9A7: SL9A7_HUMAN - Also known as NHE7. Experimental evidence at protein level: Swiss-Prot protein existence level 1. Mediates electroneutral exchange of protons for Na(+) and K(+) across endomembranes. May contribute to the regulation of Golgi apparatus volume and pH. From Homo sapiens (Human).
   2850..2949    -  protein_bind   attL2: mutant version of attL; recombination site for the Gateway® LR reaction LR Clonase™
   2967..2985    -  promoter       T7 promoter: promoter for bacteriophage T7 RNA polymerase
   3119..3928    +  CDS            KanR: aminoglycoside phosphotransferase; aph(3')-Ia; confers resistance to kanamycin in bacteria or G418 (Geneticin®) in eukaryotes
   4075..4663    +  rep_origin     ori: high-copy-number ColE1/pMB1/pBR322/pUC origin of replication
>Addgene plasmid #132187 | pDONR221_SLC9A7 | addgene full sequence | sequence record 261142 | Addgene NGS Result
CTTTCCTGCGTTATCCCCTGATTCTGTGGATAACCGTATTACCGCCTTTGAGTGAGCTGATACCGCTCGC
CGCAGCCGAACGACCGAGCGCAGCGAGTCAGTGAGCGAGGAAGCGGAAGAGCGCCCAATACGCAAACCGC
CTCTCCCCGCGCGTTGGCCGATTCATTAATGCAGCTGGCACGACAGGTTTCCCGACTGGAAAGCGGGCAG
TGAGCGCAACGCAATTAATACGCGTACCGCTAGCCAGGAAGAGTTTGTAGAAACGCAAAAAGGCCATCCG
TCAGGATGGCCTTCTGCTTAGTTTGATGCCTGGCAGTTTATGGCGGGCGTCCTGCCCGCCACCCTCCGGG
CCGTTGCTTCACAACGTTCAAATCCGCTCCCGGCGGATTTGTCCTACTCAGGAGAGCGTTCACCGACAAA
CAACAGATAAAACGAAAGGCCCAGTCTTCCGACTGAGCCTTTCGTTTTATTTGATGCCTGGCAGTTCCCT
ACTCTCGCGTTAACGCTAGCATGGATGTTTTCCCAGTCACGACGTTGTAAAACGACGGCCAGTCTTAAGC
TCGGGCCCCAAATAATGATTTTATTTTGACTGATAGTGACCTGTTCGTTGCAACACATTGATGAGCAATG
CTTTTTTATAATGCCAACTTTGTACAAAAAAGCAGGCTCCACCATGGAGCCTGGCGATGCCGCCAGGCCA
GGAAGCGGAAGGGCAACCGGAGCACCCCCTCCAAGGCTGCTGCTGCTGCCACTGCTGCTGGGATGGGGAC
TGAGAGTGGCAGCAGCAGCCTCCGCCAGCTCCTCTGGCGCCGCCGCCGAGGATAGCTCCGCCATGGAGGA
GCTGGCCACCGAGAAGGAGGCCGAGGAGTCTCACAGGCAGGACTCTGTGAGCCTGCTGACATTCATCCTG
CTGCTGACCCTGACAATCCTGACCATCTGGCTGTTTAAGCACCGGAGAGTGCGCTTCCTGCACGAGACCG
GACTGGCAATGATCTACGGCCTGATCGTGGGCGTGATCCTGAGATATGGAACCCCAGCCACATCCGGAAG
GGATAAGTCCCTGTCTTGCACCCAGGAGGACAGGGCCTTTTCCACACTGCTGGTGAACGTGTCTGGCAAG
TTCTTTGAGTACACACTGAAGGGCGAGATCTCTCCCGGCAAGATCAACAGCGTGGAGCAGAATGATATGC
TGCGCAAGGTGACCTTCGACCCTGAGGTGTTCTTTAATATCCTGCTGCCCCCTATCATCTTTCACGCCGG
CTACTCCCTGAAGAAGCGGCACTTCTTTAGAAACCTGGGCTCTATCCTGGCCTATGCCTTTCTGGGCACA
GCCGTGAGCTGCTTCATCATCGGCAATCTGATGTACGGCGTGGTGAAGCTGATGAAGATCATGGGCCAGC
TGTCCGATAAGTTCTACTATACCGACTGTCTGTTCTTTGGCGCCATCATCTCTGCCACCGACCCCGTGAC
AGTGCTGGCCATCTTCAACGAGCTGCACGCCGACGTGGATCTGTATGCCCTGCTGTTTGGCGAGAGCGTG
CTGAATGATGCCGTGGCCATCGTGCTGTCTAGCTCCATCGTGGCATACCAGCCTGCAGGCCTGAACACCC
ACGCCTTCGACGCAGCCGCCTTCTTTAAGTCCGTGGGCATCTTCCTGGGCATCTTTAGCGGCTCCTTCAC
CATGGGCGCCGTGACAGGCGTGAACGCCAATGTGACCAAGTTTACAAAGCTGCACTGTTTCCCTCTGCTG
GAGACCGCCCTGTTCTTTCTGATGTCTTGGAGCACATTTCTGCTGGCAGAGGCATGCGGCTTCACCGGAG
TGGTGGCCGTGCTGTTTTGTGGCATCACCCAGGCCCACTACACATATAACAATCTGAGCGTGGAGTCCAG
GTCTCGCACAAAGCAGCTGTTTGAGGTGCTGCACTTCCTGGCCGAGAATTTCATCTTTAGCTATATGGGC
CTGGCCCTGTTCACCTTTCAGAAGCACGTGTTTTCCCCTATCTTCATCATCGGCGCCTTTGTGGCAATCT
TCCTGGGAAGGGCAGCACACATCTACCCACTGTCCTTCTTTCTGAACCTGGGCAGGCGCCACAAGATCGG
CTGGAATTTTCAGCACATGATGATGTTCAGCGGACTGAGAGGAGCAATGGCCTTCGCCCTGGCAATCAGG
GATACAGCCTCCTATGCCAGACAGATGATGTTTACCACAACCCTGCTGATCGTGTTCTTTACCGTGTGGA
TCATCGGCGGCGGCACAACCCCAATGCTGTCCTGGCTGAACATCAGGGTGGGAGTGGAGGAGCCATCTGA
GGAGGATCAGAATGAGCACCACTGGCAGTACTTCAGAGTGGGAGTGGACCCAGATCAGGACCCACCACCT
AACAATGACTCTTTTCAGGTGCTGCAGGGCGATGGACCAGACAGCGCCAGGGGAAACAGAACAAAGCAGG
AGAGCGCCTGGATCTTTCGGCTGTGGTACTCCTTCGATCACAATTATCTGAAGCCTATCCTGACCCACAG
CGGCCCACCCCTGACAACCACACTGCCAGCATGGTGCGGACTGCTGGCAAGGTGTCTGACATCTCCCCAG
GTGTATGACAACCAGGAGCCTCTGCGCGAGGAGGATAGCGACTTCATCCTGACCGAGGGCGATCTGACCC
TGACATACGGCGACTCTACCGTGACAGCCAATGGCTCTAGCTCCTCTCACACCGCAAGCACATCCCTGGA
GGGAAGCCGGAGAACAAAGAGCTCCTCTGAGGAGGTGCTGGAGCGGGATCTGGGCATGGGCGACCAGAAG
GTGAGCTCCAGGGGAACCAGGCTGGTGTTCCCACTGGAGGACAACGCCGACCCAGCTTTCTTGTACAAAG
TTGGCATTATAAGAAAGCATTGCTTATCAATTTGTTGCAACGAACAGGTCACTATCAGTCAAAATAAAAT
CATTATTTGCCATCCAGCTGATATCCCCTATAGTGAGTCGTATTACATGGTCATAGCTGTTTCCTGGCAG
CTCTGGCCCGTGTCTCAAAATCTCTGATGTTACATTGCACAAGATAAAAATATATCATCATGAACAATAA
AACTGTCTGCTTACATAAACAGTAATACAAGGGGTGTTATGAGCCATATTCAACGGGAAACGTCGAGGCC
GCGATTAAATTCCAACATGGATGCTGATTTATATGGGTATAAATGGGCTCGCGATAATGTCGGGCAATCA
GGTGCGACAATCTATCGCTTGTATGGGAAGCCCGATGCGCCAGAGTTGTTTCTGAAACATGGCAAAGGTA
GCGTTGCCAATGATGTTACAGATGAGATGGTCAGACTAAACTGGCTGACGGAATTTATGCCTCTTCCGAC
CATCAAGCATTTTATCCGTACTCCTGATGATGCATGGTTACTCACCACTGCGATCCCCGGAAAAACAGCA
TTCCAGGTATTAGAAGAATATCCTGATTCAGGTGAAAATATTGTTGATGCGCTGGCAGTGTTCCTGCGCC
GGTTGCATTCGATTCCTGTTTGTAATTGTCCTTTTAACAGCGATCGCGTATTTCGTCTCGCTCAGGCGCA
ATCACGAATGAATAACGGTTTGGTTGATGCGAGTGATTTTGATGACGAGCGTAATGGCTGGCCTGTTGAA
CAAGTCTGGAAAGAAATGCATAAACTTTTGCCATTCTCACCGGATTCAGTCGTCACTCATGGTGATTTCT
CACTTGATAACCTTATTTTTGACGAGGGGAAATTAATAGGTTGTATTGATGTTGGACGAGTCGGAATCGC
AGACCGATACCAGGATCTTGCCATCCTATGGAACTGCCTCGGTGAGTTTTCTCCTTCATTACAGAAACGG
CTTTTTCAAAAATATGGTATTGATAATCCTGATATGAATAAATTGCAGTTTCATTTGATGCTCGATGAGT
TTTTCTAATCAGAATTGGTTAATTGGTTGTAACACTGGCAGAGCATTACGCTGACTTGACGGGACGGCGC
AAGCTCATGACCAAAATCCCTTAACGTGAGTTACGCGTCGTTCCACTGAGCGTCAGACCCCGTAGAAAAG
ATCAAAGGATCTTCTTGAGATCCTTTTTTTCTGCGCGTAATCTGCTGCTTGCAAACAAAAAAACCACCGC
TACCAGCGGTGGTTTGTTTGCCGGATCAAGAGCTACCAACTCTTTTTCCGAAGGTAACTGGCTTCAGCAG
AGCGCAGATACCAAATACTGTTCTTCTAGTGTAGCCGTAGTTAGGCCACCACTTCAAGAACTCTGTAGCA
CCGCCTACATACCTCGCTCTGCTAATCCTGTTACCAGTGGCTGCTGCCAGTGGCGATAAGTCGTGTCTTA
CCGGGTTGGACTCAAGACGATAGTTACCGGATAAGGCGCAGCGGTCGGGCTGAACGGGGGGTTCGTGCAC
ACAGCCCAGCTTGGAGCGAACGACCTACACCGAACTGAGATACCTACAGCGTGAGCTATGAGAAAGCGCC
ACGCTTCCCGAAGGGAGAAAGGCGGACAGGTATCCGGTAAGCGGCAGGGTCGGAACAGGAGAGCGCACGA
GGGAGCTTCCAGGGGGAAACGCCTGGTATCTTTATAGTCCTGTCGGGTTTCGCCACCTCTGACTTGAGCG
TCGATTTTTGTGATGCTCGTCAGGGGGGCGGAGCCTATGGAAAAACGCCAGCAACGCGGCCTTTTTACGG
TTCCTGGCCTTTTGCTGGCCTTTTGCTCACATGTT
