>Addgene plasmid #132187 | pDONR221_SLC9A7 | depositor partial sequence | sequence record 253774 | Codon-optimized ORF of SLC9A7
ATGGAGCCTGGCGATGCCGCCAGGCCAGGAAGCGGAAGGGCAACCGGAGCACCCCCTCCAAGGCTGCTGC
TGCTGCCACTGCTGCTGGGATGGGGACTGAGAGTGGCAGCAGCAGCCTCCGCCAGCTCCTCTGGCGCCGC
CGCCGAGGATAGCTCCGCCATGGAGGAGCTGGCCACCGAGAAGGAGGCCGAGGAGTCTCACAGGCAGGAC
TCTGTGAGCCTGCTGACATTCATCCTGCTGCTGACCCTGACAATCCTGACCATCTGGCTGTTTAAGCACC
GGAGAGTGCGCTTCCTGCACGAGACCGGACTGGCAATGATCTACGGCCTGATCGTGGGCGTGATCCTGAG
ATATGGAACCCCAGCCACATCCGGAAGGGATAAGTCCCTGTCTTGCACCCAGGAGGACAGGGCCTTTTCC
ACACTGCTGGTGAACGTGTCTGGCAAGTTCTTTGAGTACACACTGAAGGGCGAGATCTCTCCCGGCAAGA
TCAACAGCGTGGAGCAGAATGATATGCTGCGCAAGGTGACCTTCGACCCTGAGGTGTTCTTTAATATCCT
GCTGCCCCCTATCATCTTTCACGCCGGCTACTCCCTGAAGAAGCGGCACTTCTTTAGAAACCTGGGCTCT
ATCCTGGCCTATGCCTTTCTGGGCACAGCCGTGAGCTGCTTCATCATCGGCAATCTGATGTACGGCGTGG
TGAAGCTGATGAAGATCATGGGCCAGCTGTCCGATAAGTTCTACTATACCGACTGTCTGTTCTTTGGCGC
CATCATCTCTGCCACCGACCCCGTGACAGTGCTGGCCATCTTCAACGAGCTGCACGCCGACGTGGATCTG
TATGCCCTGCTGTTTGGCGAGAGCGTGCTGAATGATGCCGTGGCCATCGTGCTGTCTAGCTCCATCGTGG
CATACCAGCCTGCAGGCCTGAACACCCACGCCTTCGACGCAGCCGCCTTCTTTAAGTCCGTGGGCATCTT
CCTGGGCATCTTTAGCGGCTCCTTCACCATGGGCGCCGTGACAGGCGTGAACGCCAATGTGACCAAGTTT
ACAAAGCTGCACTGTTTCCCTCTGCTGGAGACCGCCCTGTTCTTTCTGATGTCTTGGAGCACATTTCTGC
TGGCAGAGGCATGCGGCTTCACCGGAGTGGTGGCCGTGCTGTTTTGTGGCATCACCCAGGCCCACTACAC
ATATAACAATCTGAGCGTGGAGTCCAGGTCTCGCACAAAGCAGCTGTTTGAGGTGCTGCACTTCCTGGCC
GAGAATTTCATCTTTAGCTATATGGGCCTGGCCCTGTTCACCTTTCAGAAGCACGTGTTTTCCCCTATCT
TCATCATCGGCGCCTTTGTGGCAATCTTCCTGGGAAGGGCAGCACACATCTACCCACTGTCCTTCTTTCT
GAACCTGGGCAGGCGCCACAAGATCGGCTGGAATTTTCAGCACATGATGATGTTCAGCGGACTGAGAGGA
GCAATGGCCTTCGCCCTGGCAATCAGGGATACAGCCTCCTATGCCAGACAGATGATGTTTACCACAACCC
TGCTGATCGTGTTCTTTACCGTGTGGATCATCGGCGGCGGCACAACCCCAATGCTGTCCTGGCTGAACAT
CAGGGTGGGAGTGGAGGAGCCATCTGAGGAGGATCAGAATGAGCACCACTGGCAGTACTTCAGAGTGGGA
GTGGACCCAGATCAGGACCCACCACCTAACAATGACTCTTTTCAGGTGCTGCAGGGCGATGGACCAGACA
GCGCCAGGGGAAACAGAACAAAGCAGGAGAGCGCCTGGATCTTTCGGCTGTGGTACTCCTTCGATCACAA
TTATCTGAAGCCTATCCTGACCCACAGCGGCCCACCCCTGACAACCACACTGCCAGCATGGTGCGGACTG
CTGGCAAGGTGTCTGACATCTCCCCAGGTGTATGACAACCAGGAGCCTCTGCGCGAGGAGGATAGCGACT
TCATCCTGACCGAGGGCGATCTGACCCTGACATACGGCGACTCTACCGTGACAGCCAATGGCTCTAGCTC
CTCTCACACCGCAAGCACATCCCTGGAGGGAAGCCGGAGAACAAAGAGCTCCTCTGAGGAGGTGCTGGAG
CGGGATCTGGGCATGGGCGACCAGAAGGTGAGCTCCAGGGGAACCAGGCTGGTGTTCCCACTGGAGGACA
ACGCC
